LOCUS       Exported 7729 bp ds-DNA circular SYN 12-MAY-2021
DEFINITION  Mutagenesis of Slc32a1.
ACCESSION   .
VERSION     .
KEYWORDS    pAAV-CMV-FLEX-SaCas9-U6-sgSlc32a1
SOURCE      synthetic DNA construct
  ORGANISM  synthetic DNA construct
REFERENCE   1 (bases 1 to 7729)
  TITLE     Zweifel CRISPR AAV plasmids
REFERENCE   2 (bases 1 to 7729)
  AUTHORS   .
  TITLE     Direct Submission
  JOURNAL   Exported May 12, 2021 from SnapGene Server 1.1.58
            http://www.snapgene.com
FEATURES             Location/Qualifiers
     source          1..7729
                     /organism="synthetic DNA construct"
                     /mol_type="other DNA"
     enhancer        1..380
                     /label=CMV enhancer
                     /note="human cytomegalovirus immediate early enhancer"
     promoter        381..584
                     /label=CMV promoter
                     /note="human cytomegalovirus (CMV) immediate early
                     promoter"
     primer_bind     535..555
                     /label=CMV-F
                     /note="Human CMV immediate early promoter, forward primer"
     protein_bind    621..654
                     /label=lox2272
                     /bound_moiety="Cre recombinase"
                     /note="Cre-mediated recombination occurs in the 8-bp core
                     sequence (GGATACTT). lox2272 sites are compatible with each
                     other, but incompatible with loxP or loxN sites (Lee and
                     Saito, 1988)."
     protein_bind    705..738
                     /label=loxP
                     /bound_moiety="Cre recombinase"
                     /note="Cre-mediated recombination occurs in the 8-bp core
                     sequence (GCATACAT)."
     CDS             complement(750..830)
                     /codon_start=1
                     /product="three tandem HA epitope tags"
                     /label=3xHA
                     /translation="YPYDVPDYAYPYDVPDYAYPYDVPDYA"
     CDS             complement(837..884)
                     /codon_start=1
                     /product="bipartite nuclear localization signal from
                     nucleoplasmin"
                     /label=nucleoplasmin NLS
                     /translation="KRPAATKKAGQAKKKK"
     CDS             complement(885..4040)
                     /codon_start=1
                     /product="Cas9 endonuclease from the Staphylococcus aureus
                     Type II CRISPR/Cas system"
                     /label=SaCas9
                     /note="generates RNA-guided double strand breaks in DNA"
                     /translation="KRNYILGLDIGITSVGYGIIDYETRDVIDAGVRLFKEANVENNEG
                     RRSKRGARRLKRRRRHRIQRVKKLLFDYNLLTDHSELSGINPYEARVKGLSQKLSEEEF
                     SAALLHLAKRRGVHNVNEVEEDTGNELSTKEQISRNSKALEEKYVAELQLERLKKDGEV
                     RGSINRFKTSDYVKEAKQLLKVQKAYHQLDQSFIDTYIDLLETRRTYYEGPGEGSPFGW
                     KDIKEWYEMLMGHCTYFPEELRSVKYAYNADLYNALNDLNNLVITRDENEKLEYYEKFQ
                     IIENVFKQKKKPTLKQIAKEILVNEEDIKGYRVTSTGKPEFTNLKVYHDIKDITARKEI
                     IENAELLDQIAKILTIYQSSEDIQEELTNLNSELTQEEIEQISNLKGYTGTHNLSLKAI
                     NLILDELWHTNDNQIAIFNRLKLVPKKVDLSQQKEIPTTLVDDFILSPVVKRSFIQSIK
                     VINAIIKKYGLPNDIIIELAREKNSKDAQKMINEMQKRNRQTNERIEEIIRTTGKENAK
                     YLIEKIKLHDMQEGKCLYSLEAIPLEDLLNNPFNYEVDHIIPRSVSFDNSFNNKVLVKQ
                     EENSKKGNRTPFQYLSSSDSKISYETFKKHILNLAKGKGRISKTKKEYLLEERDINRFS
                     VQKDFINRNLVDTRYATRGLMNLLRSYFRVNNLDVKVKSINGGFTSFLRRKWKFKKERN
                     KGYKHHAEDALIIANADFIFKEWKKLDKAKKVMENQMFEEKQAESMPEIETEQEYKEIF
                     ITPHQIKHIKDFKDYKYSHRVDKKPNRELINDTLYSTRKDDKGNTLIVNNLNGLYDKDN
                     DKLKKLINKSPEKLLMYHHDPQTYQKLKLIMEQYGDEKNPLYKYYEETGNYLTKYSKKD
                     NGPVIKKIKYYGNKLNAHLDITDDYPNSRNKVVKLSLKPYRFDVYLDNGVYKFVTVKNL
                     DVIKKENYYEVNSKCYEEAKKLKKISNQAEFIASFYNNDLIKINGELYRVIGVNNDLLN
                     RIEVNMIDITYREYLENMNDKRPPRIIKTIASKTQSIKKYSTDILGNLYEVKSKKHPQI
                     IKKG"
     CDS             complement(4065..4085)
                     /codon_start=1
                     /product="nuclear localization signal of SV40 (simian virus
                     40) large T antigen"
                     /label=SV40 NLS
                     /translation="PKKKRKV"
     protein_bind    complement(4117..4150)
                     /label=lox2272
                     /bound_moiety="Cre recombinase"
                     /note="Cre-mediated recombination occurs in the 8-bp core
                     sequence (GGATACTT). lox2272 sites are compatible with each
                     other, but incompatible with loxP or loxN sites (Lee and
                     Saito, 1988)."
     protein_bind    complement(4201..4234)
                     /label=loxP
                     /bound_moiety="Cre recombinase"
                     /note="Cre-mediated recombination occurs in the 8-bp core
                     sequence (GCATACAT)."
     primer_bind     complement(4259..4276)
                     /label=BGH-rev
                     /note="Bovine growth hormone terminator, reverse primer.
                     Also called BGH reverse"
     polyA_signal    4265..4472
                     /label=bGH poly(A) signal
                     /note="bovine growth hormone polyadenylation signal"
     promoter        4479..4719
                     /label=U6 promoter
                     /note="RNA polymerase III promoter for human U6 snRNA"
     primer_bind     4479..4499
                     /label=hU6-F
                     /note="Human U6 promoter, forward primer"
     primer_bind     4650..4669
                     /label=LKO.1 5'
                     /note="Human U6 promoter, forward primer"
     misc_RNA        4750..4825
                     /label=Sa gRNA scaffold
                     /note="guide RNA scaffold for the Staphylococcus aureus
                     CRISPR/Cas9 system"
     repeat_region   4839..4979
                     /label=AAV2 ITR
                     /note="inverted terminal repeat of adeno-associated virus
                     serotype 2"
     repeat_region   4839..4968
                     /label=AAV2 ITR
     rep_origin      5054..5509
                     /direction=RIGHT
                     /label=f1 ori
                     /note="f1 bacteriophage origin of replication; arrow
                     indicates direction of (+) strand synthesis"
     primer_bind     complement(5141..5160)
                     /label=F1ori-R
                     /note="F1 origin, reverse primer"
     primer_bind     5351..5372
                     /label=F1ori-F
                     /note="F1 origin, forward primer"
     primer_bind     complement(5526..5545)
                     /label=pRS-marker
                     /note="pRS vectors, use to sequence yeast selectable
                     marker"
     primer_bind     5645..5667
                     /label=pGEX 3'
                     /note="pGEX vectors, reverse primer"
     primer_bind     complement(5705..5723)
                     /label=pBRforEco
                     /note="pBR322 vectors, upsteam of EcoRI site, forward
                     primer"
     promoter        5791..5895
                     /gene="bla"
                     /label=AmpR promoter
     CDS             5896..6756
                     /codon_start=1
                     /gene="bla"
                     /product="beta-lactamase"
                     /label=AmpR
                     /note="confers resistance to ampicillin, carbenicillin, and
                     related antibiotics"
                     /translation="MSIQHFRVALIPFFAAFCLPVFAHPETLVKVKDAEDQLGARVGYI
                     ELDLNSGKILESFRPEERFPMMSTFKVLLCGAVLSRIDAGQEQLGRRIHYSQNDLVEYS
                     PVTEKHLTDGMTVRELCSAAITMSDNTAANLLLTTIGGPKELTAFLHNMGDHVTRLDRW
                     EPELNEAIPNDERDTTMPVAMATTLRKLLTGELLTLASRQQLIDWMEADKVAGPLLRSA
                     LPAGWFIADKSGAGERGSRGIIAALGPDGKPSRIVVIYTTGSQATMDERNRQIAEIGAS
                     LIKHW"
     primer_bind     complement(6114..6133)
                     /label=Amp-R
                     /note="Ampicillin resistance gene, reverse primer"
     rep_origin      6927..7515
                     /direction=RIGHT
                     /label=ori
                     /note="high-copy-number ColE1/pMB1/pBR322/pUC origin of
                     replication"
     primer_bind     7416..7435
                     /label=pBR322ori-F
                     /note="pBR322 origin, forward primer"
     repeat_region   7577..7706
                     /label=AAV2 ITR (alternate)
                     /note="Functional equivalent of wild-type AAV2 ITR"
ORIGIN
        1 gacattgatt attgactagt tattaatagt aatcaattac ggggtcatta gttcatagcc
       61 catatatgga gttccgcgtt acataactta cggtaaatgg cccgcctggc tgaccgccca
      121 acgacccccg cccattgacg tcaataatga cgtatgttcc catagtaacg ccaataggga
      181 ctttccattg acgtcaatgg gtggagtatt tacggtaaac tgcccacttg gcagtacatc
      241 aagtgtatca tatgccaagt acgcccccta ttgacgtcaa tgacggtaaa tggcccgcct
      301 ggcattatgc ccagtacatg accttatggg actttcctac ttggcagtac atctacgtat
      361 tagtcatcgc tattaccatg gtgatgcggt tttggcagta catcaatggg cgtggatagc
      421 ggtttgactc acggggattt ccaagtctcc accccattga cgtcaatggg agtttgtttt
      481 ggcaccaaaa tcaacgggac tttccaaaat gtcgtaacaa ctccgcccca ttgacgcaaa
      541 tgggcggtag gcgtgtacgg tgggaggtct atataagcag agctctctgg ctaactaccg
      601 gtgctagcgt cgactccgga ataacttcgt ataggatact ttatacgaag ttatgcagaa
      661 tggtagctgg attgtagctg ctattagcaa tatgaaacct cttaataact tcgtatagca
      721 tacattatac gaagttatgg cgcgccttaa gcgtaatctg gaacatcgta tgggtaagcg
      781 taatctggaa catcgtatgg gtaagcgtaa tctggaacat cgtatgggta ggatcccttt
      841 ttcttttttg cctggccggc ctttttcgtg gccgccggcc ttttgccctt tttgatgatc
      901 tgagggtgct tcttagattt cacttcatac aggttgccca gaatgtctgt gctgtacttc
      961 ttaatgctct gggtcttgga ggcgattgtc ttaatgatcc tggggggcct cttgtcgttc
     1021 atgttttcca ggtactcgcg gtaggtgatg tcgatcatgt tcacttcgat ccggttcagc
     1081 aggtcgttgt tcacgccgat cactctatac agctcgccgt tgatcttgat cagatcgttg
     1141 ttgtagaagg aggcgataaa ctcggcctgg ttgctgatct tcttcagctt cttagcttcc
     1201 tcatagcact tgctattcac ttcgtagtag ttttcttttt tgatcacatc cagattcttc
     1261 acggtcacga acttgtacac gccattgtcc aggtacacgt cgaatctgta gggcttcagg
     1321 gacagcttca cgaccttgtt tctgctgttg gggtagtcgt cggtgatgtc cagatgggcg
     1381 ttcagtttgt tgccgtaata cttaatcttc ttgatcacgg ggccgttgtc ctttttggag
     1441 tacttggtca ggtagttccc ggtttcctcg tagtacttgt acaggggatt cttctcgtcg
     1501 ccgtactgtt ccataatcag cttcagtttc tggtaggtct gggggtcgtg gtggtacatc
     1561 agcagctttt cggggctctt gttgatcagc tttttcagct tgtcattgtc cttgtcgtac
     1621 aggccgttca gattgttcac gatcagggtg ttgcccttgt cgtccttccg ggtggagtac
     1681 agggtgtcgt taatcagctc tctattaggc ttcttgtcca cccggtggct gtacttgtag
     1741 tccttgaagt ccttaatgtg cttgatctgg tggggggtga tgaagatctc tttgtactcc
     1801 tgctcggttt cgatctcggg catgctctcg gcctgctttt cctcgaacat ctggttttcc
     1861 atcacttttt tggccttgtc cagtttcttc cactctttga agatgaaatc ggcgttggca
     1921 atgatcaggg cgtcctcggc gtggtgcttg taccccttgt tccgctcttt cttaaacttc
     1981 cacttccgcc gcagaaagct ggtgaagccg ccattgatgg acttcacttt cacgtccagg
     2041 ttgttcactc tgaagtagct ccgcagcagg ttcatcaggc ctctggtggc gtatctggta
     2101 tccaccaggt tccggttgat gaagtctttc tgcacggaga acctgttgat gtcccgttct
     2161 tccagcagat actctttctt ggtcttgctg attctgccct tgcccttggc cagattcagg
     2221 atgtgcttct tgaaggtttc gtagctgatc ttgctgtcgc tgctgctcag gtactggaat
     2281 ggggtccggt tgcccttctt gctgttttct tcctgcttca cgagcacctt gttgttgaag
     2341 ctgttgtcga aggacacgct tctggggatg atgtggtcca cctcatagtt gaaggggttg
     2401 ttcagcagat cttccagagg gatggcttcc aggctgtaca ggcacttgcc ttcctgcatg
     2461 tcgtgcagct tgatcttctc gatcaggtac ttggcgttct ctttgccggt ggtccggatg
     2521 atttcctcga tccgctcgtt ggtctgccgg ttccgcttct gcatctcgtt gatcattttc
     2581 tgggcgtcct tggagttctt ctcgcgggcc agctcgataa tgatgtcgtt gggcaggccg
     2641 tacttcttga tgatggcgtt gatcactttg atgctctgga tgaagcttct cttcacgacg
     2701 gggctcagga tgaagtcgtc caccagggtg gtggggatct ctttctgctg ggacaggtcc
     2761 accttcttgg gcaccagctt cagccggttg aagatagcga tctggttgtc gttggtgtgc
     2821 cacagctcgt ccaggatcag gttgatggcc ttcaggctca ggttgtgggt gccggtatag
     2881 cccttcagat tagagatctg ctcgatctct tcctgggtca gctcggagtt cagattggtc
     2941 agttcttcct ggatgtcctc gctgctctgg tagatggtca ggatcttggc aatctgatcc
     3001 agcagctcgg cgttctcaat aatctctttc cgggcggtaa tgtccttgat gtcgtggtac
     3061 accttcaggt tggtgaactc gggcttgccg gtgctggtca ctctgtagcc cttaatatcc
     3121 tcttcgttca cgaggatttc tttggcgatc tgcttcaggg tgggcttctt cttctgcttg
     3181 aacacgttct cgatgatctg gaacttctcg taatattcca gcttctcgtt ctcgtccctg
     3241 gtgatcacga gattgttcag gtcgttcagg gcgttgtaca ggtcggcgtt gtaggcgtac
     3301 ttcacgctcc gcagttcctc ggggaagtag gtgcagtggc ccatcagcat ctcgtaccat
     3361 tctttgatgt ccttccagcc gaaggggctg ccctcgccag gtccctcata gtaggtccgc
     3421 cgggtttcca gcaggtcgat gtaggtgtcg atgaagctct ggtccagctg gtggtaggcc
     3481 ttctgcacct tcagcagctg tttggcttct ttcacgtagt cgctggtctt gaatctgttg
     3541 atgctgcccc gcacttcgcc gtctttcttc agccgttcca gctgcagttc ggccacgtat
     3601 ttctcttcca gggccttgct gttccggctg atctgctctt tggtggacag ctcgttgccg
     3661 gtgtcctctt ccacctcgtt cacgttgtgc acgcctcttc tcttggccag gtgcagcagg
     3721 gcggcagaga actcttcctc gctcagcttc tggctcaggc ccttcactct ggcctcgtag
     3781 gggttgatgc cgctcagctc gctgtggtcg gtcagcaggt tgtagtcgaa cagcagcttc
     3841 ttcactctct ggattctatg ccgcctccgc cgcttcagcc ttctggcgcc tctcttgctc
     3901 cgcctgccct cgttgttttc cacgttggcc tctttgaaca gccgcacgcc ggcatcgatc
     3961 acgtcccgtg tctcgtagtc gatgatgccg tagcccacgc tggtgatgcc gatgtccagg
     4021 cccaggatgt agttccgctt ggctgctggg actccgtgga taccgacctt ccgcttcttc
     4081 tttggggcca tgcggccgct gcagaccggt gctagcataa cttcgtataa agtatcctat
     4141 acgaagttat ttgccttaac ccagaaatta tcactgttat tctttagaat ggtgcaaaga
     4201 ataacttcgt ataatgtatg ctatacgaag ttatgaattc ctagagctcg ctgatcagcc
     4261 tcgactgtgc cttctagttg ccagccatct gttgtttgcc cctcccccgt gccttccttg
     4321 accctggaag gtgccactcc cactgtcctt tcctaataaa atgaggaaat tgcatcgcat
     4381 tgtctgagta ggtgtcattc tattctgggg ggtggggtgg ggcaggacag caagggggag
     4441 gattgggaag agaatagcag gcatgctggg gaggtaccga gggcctattt cccatgattc
     4501 cttcatattt gcatatacga tacaaggctg ttagagagat aattggaatt aatttgactg
     4561 taaacacaaa gatattagta caaaatacgt gacgtagaaa gtaataattt cttgggtagt
     4621 ttgcagtttt aaaattatgt tttaaaatgg actatcatat gcttaccgta acttgaaagt
     4681 atttcgattt cttggcttta tatatcttgt ggaaaggacg aaacaccgag gagcgccgcc
     4741 gcgctgatag ttttagtact ctggaaacag aatctactaa aacaaggcaa aatgccgtgt
     4801 ttatctcgtc aacttgttgg cgagattttt gcggccgcag gaacccctag tgatggagtt
     4861 ggccactccc tctctgcgcg ctcgctcgct cactgaggcc gggcgaccaa aggtcgcccg
     4921 acgcccgggc tttgcccggg cggcctcagt gagcgagcga gcgcgcagct gcctgcaggg
     4981 gcgcctgatg cggtattttc tccttacgca tctgtgcggt atttcacacc gcatannnnn
     5041 nnnnnnnnnn nnnnnnnnnn nnnnnnnnnn nnnnnnnnnn nnnnnnnnnn nnnnnnnnnn
     5101 nnnnnnnnnn nnnnnnnnnn nnnnnnnnnn tnnnnnnnnn nnnnnnnnnn nnnnnnnnnn
     5161 nnnnnnnnnn nnnnnnncnn nnnnnnnnnn nnnnnnnnnn nnnnnnnnnn nnnnnnnnnn
     5221 nnnnnnnnnn nnnnnnnnnn nnnnnnnnnn nnnnnnnnnn nnnnnnnnnn nnnnnnnnnn
     5281 nnnnnnnnnn nnnnnnnnnn nnnnnnnnnn nnnnnnnnnc ctttgacgtt ggagtccacg
     5341 ttctttaata gtggactctt gttccaaact ggaacaacac tcaactctat ctcgggctat
     5401 tcttttgatt tataagggat tttgccgatt tcggtctatt ggttaaaaaa tgagctgatt
     5461 taacaaaaat ttaacgcgaa ttttaacaaa atattaacgt ttacaatttt atggtgcact
     5521 ctcagtacaa tctgctctga tgccgcatag ttaagccagc cccgacaccc gccaacaccc
     5581 gctgacgcgc cctgacgggc ttgtctgctc ccggcatccg cttacagaca agctgtgacc
     5641 gtctccggga gctgcatgtg tcagaggttt tcaccgtcat caccgaaacg cgcgagacga
     5701 aagggcctcg tgatacgcct atttttatag gttaatgtca tgataataat ggtttcttag
     5761 acgtcaggtg gcacttttcg gggaaatgtg cgcggaaccc ctatttgttt atttttctaa
     5821 atacattcaa atatgtatcc gctcatgaga caataaccct gataaatgct tcaataatat
     5881 tgaaaaagga agagtatgag tattcaacat ttccgtgtcg cccttattcc cttttttgcg
     5941 gcattttgcc ttcctgtttt tgctcaccca gaaacgctgg tgaaagtaaa agatgctgaa
     6001 gatcagttgg gtgcacgagt gggttacatc gaactggatc tcaacagcgg taagatcctt
     6061 gagagttttc gccccgaaga acgttttcca atgatgagca cttttaaagt tctgctatgt
     6121 ggcgcggtat tatcccgtat tgacgccggg caagagcaac tcggtcgccg catacactat
     6181 tctcagaatg acttggttga gtactcacca gtcacagaaa agcatcttac ggatggcatg
     6241 acagtaagag aattatgcag tgctgccata accatgagtg ataacactgc ggccaactta
     6301 cttctgacaa cgatcggagg accgaaggag ctaaccgctt ttttgcacaa catgggggat
     6361 catgtaactc gccttgatcg ttgggaaccg gagctgaatg aagccatacc aaacgacgag
     6421 cgtgacacca cgatgcctgt agcaatggca acaacgttgc gcaaactatt aactggcgaa
     6481 ctacttactc tagcttcccg gcaacaatta atagactgga tggaggcgga taaagttgca
     6541 ggaccacttc tgcgctcggc ccttccggct ggctggttta ttgctgataa atctggagcc
     6601 ggtgagcgtg gaagccgcgg tatcattgca gcactggggc cagatggtaa gccctcccgt
     6661 atcgtagtta tctacacgac ggggagtcag gcaactatgg atgaacgaaa tagacagatc
     6721 gctgagatag gtgcctcact gattaagcat tggtaactgt cagaccaagt ttactcatat
     6781 atactttaga ttgatttaaa acttcatttt taatttaaaa ggatctaggt gaagatcctt
     6841 tttgataatc tcatgaccaa aatcccttaa cgtgagtttt cgttccactg agcgtcagac
     6901 cccgtagaaa agatcaaagg atcttcttga gatccttttt ttctgcgcgt aatctgctgc
     6961 ttgcaaacaa aaaaaccacc gctaccagcg gtggtttgtt tgccggatca agagctacca
     7021 actctttttc cgaaggtaac tggcttcagc agagcgcaga taccaaatac tgttcttcta
     7081 gtgtagccgt agttaggcca ccacttcaag aactctgtag caccgcctac atacctcgct
     7141 ctgctaatcc tgttaccagt ggctgctgcc agtggcgata agtcgtgtct taccgggttg
     7201 gactcaagac gatagttacc ggataaggcg cagcggtcgg gctgaacggg gggttcgtgc
     7261 acacagccca gcttggagcg aacgacctac accgaactga gatacctaca gcgtgagcta
     7321 tgagaaagcg ccacgcttcc cgaagggaga aaggcggaca ggtatccggt aagcggcagg
     7381 gtcggaacag gagagcgcac gagggagctt ccagggggaa acgcctggta tctttatagt
     7441 cctgtcgggt ttcgccacct ctgacttgag cgtcgatttt tgtgatgctc gtcagggggg
     7501 cggagcctat ggaaaaacgc cagcaacgcg gcctttttac ggttcctggc cttttgctgg
     7561 ccttttgctc acatgtcctg caggcagctg cgcgctcgct cgctcactga ggccgcccgg
     7621 gcgtcgggcg acctttggtc gcccggcctc agtgagcgag cgagcgcgca gagagggagt
     7681 ggccaactcc atcactaggg gttcctgcgg cctctagact cgaggcgtt
//
