[The description below was written by a language model from this plasmid's Addgene catalogue record and the feature table of its GenBank file.]
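Description:
pAAV-CMV-FLEX-SaCas9-U6-sgSlc32a1 is a 7.7 kb AAV transfer plasmid for Cre-dependent CRISPR mutagenesis of the mouse Slc32a1 gene, which encodes the vesicular GABA transporter (VGAT/Viaat). It is built on the pAAV-FLEX-SaCas9-U6-sgRNA backbone and combines nuclease and guide in a single vector. This is possible because the compact Staphylococcus aureus Cas9 leaves room within the AAV packaging limit. The plasmid is maintained in E. coli through a high-copy ColE1/pUC-type origin with ampicillin selection (bla), and it also carries an f1 phage origin. Two AAV2 inverted terminal repeats flank the payload and define the segment that is packaged into recombinant AAV particles.

Between the ITRs, the CMV enhancer and promoter sit upstream of a FLEX (double-floxed inverted) cassette. The SaCas9 coding sequence carries an N-terminal SV40 NLS, a C-terminal nucleoplasmin NLS and a 3xHA epitope tag. It lies in antisense orientation between paired lox2272 and loxP sites, followed by a bGH polyadenylation signal. Without Cre, no functional nuclease transcript is made. In Cre-expressing cells, recombination at the incompatible lox pairs inverts the cassette and locks it in the sense orientation, allowing expression of nuclear, HA-detectable SaCas9. Downstream, a human U6 RNA polymerase III promoter drives the Slc32a1-targeting spacer fused to the Sa gRNA scaffold, and this guide unit is not itself Cre-dependent.

The record supports use for cell-type-restricted disruption of Slc32a1 in mice, with editing confined to cells that express Cre after viral delivery. The cloning sites used to insert the guide are not recorded.
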