Addgene plasmid #159905: pAAV-CMV-FLEX-SaCas9-U6-sgSlc32a1
Purpose: Mutagenesis of Slc32a1
Depositing lab: Larry Zweifel. Depositing organization: University of Washington.
Backbone
  Vector backbone: pAAV-FLEX-SaCas9-U6-sgRNA
  Backbone manufacturer: Larry Zweifel (Addgene plasmid # 124844)
  Vector type: Mouse Targeting, AAV, CRISPR
Growth in bacteria
  Bacterial resistance: Ampicillin, 100 μg/mL
  Growth temperature: 37°C
  Growth strain: NEB Stable
  Copy number: High Copy
Gene/Insert
  Gene/Insert name: Slc32a1
  gRNA/shRNA sequence: AGGAGCGCCGCCGCGCTGATA
  Species: M. musculus (mouse)
  Entrez Gene: Slc32a1 (a.k.a. VGAT, Viaat)
  Cloning method: Restriction Enzyme; 5′ cloning site Unknown (unknown if destroyed); 3′ cloning site Unknown (unknown if destroyed)
Terms and licenses: Academic/Nonprofit Terms; Industry Terms: Not Available to Industry
How to cite: pAAV-CMV-FLEX-SaCas9-U6-sgSlc32a1 was a gift from Larry Zweifel (Addgene plasmid # 159905 ; http://n2t.net/addgene:159905 ; RRID:Addgene_159905)
